Addgene plasmid #171644: Lmajor_gp63_10_0460_D463N
Purpose: Expression of L. major glcyoprotein-63 (D463N) with substrate binding site mutation from chromosome 10 in mammalian cells
Depositing lab: Dennis Ko. Depositing organization: Duke University. Publication: Variation in Leishmania chemokine suppression driven by diversification of the GP63 virulence factor. Antonia AL, Barnes AB, Martin AT, Wang L, Ko DC. PLoS Negl Trop Dis. 2021 Oct 28;15(10):e0009224. doi: 10.1371/journal.pntd.0009224. eCollection 2021 Oct. PubMed 34710089.
Backbone
  Vector backbone: pcDNA3.1/Hygro(+)
  Vector type: Mammalian Expression
  Selectable markers: Hygromycin
Growth in bacteria
  Bacterial resistance: Ampicillin, 100 μg/mL
  Growth temperature: 37°C
  Growth strain: DH5alpha
  Copy number: Unknown
Gene/Insert
  Gene/Insert name: LmjF.10.0460 D463N
  Species: L. major
  Mutation: D463N
  Tag / fusion protein: Myc-His (C terminal on backbone)
  Cloning method: Restriction Enzyme; 5′ cloning site KpnI (unknown if destroyed); 3′ cloning site BamHI (unknown if destroyed)
Terms and licenses: Academic/Nonprofit Terms; Industry Terms: Not Available to Industry
Depositor comments: The sequence encoding the endogenous secretion signal peptide was removed and replaced with a Kozak consensus, start codon, and secrecon signal peptide sequence.
How to cite: Lmajor_gp63_10_0460_D463N was a gift from Dennis Ko (Addgene plasmid # 171644 ; http://n2t.net/addgene:171644 ; RRID:Addgene_171644)
