[The description below was written by a language model from this plasmid's Addgene catalogue record and pLannotate feature annotations shown in this document.]
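Description:
Lmajor_gp63_10_0460_D463N is a mammalian expression plasmid of about 7.3 kb built on the pcDNA3.1/Hygro(+) backbone. It carries the Leishmania major GP63 gene LmjF.10.0460, one of the chromosome 10 copies of this surface metalloprotease virulence factor, with a D463N substitution that the record describes as a substrate binding site mutation. In E. coli the plasmid replicates from a high-copy ColE1/pUC-type origin and is selected with ampicillin through the bla gene. An f1 origin is also present. For mammalian cells, an SV40 enhancer/early promoter drives the hygromycin resistance gene, followed by an SV40 polyadenylation signal, which allows selection of stable transfectants.

The gp63 coding sequence was inserted between the KpnI and BamHI sites, downstream of the human CMV immediate early enhancer and promoter, and is terminated by the bovine growth hormone polyadenylation signal. A T7 promoter lies just upstream of the insert. According to the depositor, the parasite's own secretion signal was removed and replaced with a Kozak consensus, a start codon and the synthetic secrecon signal peptide, so that the protein can be translated efficiently and secreted by mammalian cells. The catalogue lists a C-terminal Myc-His tag supplied by the backbone. The feature table annotates only a His-tag fragment just after the gp63 reading frame and does not separately annotate the Myc epitope. A few other short fragment hits, such as the truncated HIV-1 LTR, ble and lacI, appear to be automated annotation matches to backbone sequence rather than functional parts.

The associated study concerns how diversification of GP63 affects chemokine suppression by Leishmania, so this variant can presumably be compared with other GP63 forms produced in mammalian cells.
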