Features (pLannotate 1.2.2; 21 found; start..end, strand, type, name):
    152..531     +  enhancer       CMV enhancer: human cytomegalovirus immediate early enhancer
    532..735     +  promoter       CMV promoter: human cytomegalovirus (CMV) immediate early promoter
    731..764     +  LTR            5' LTR (truncated) (fragment): truncated 5' long terminal repeat (LTR) from HIV-1
    780..798     +  promoter       T7 promoter: promoter for bacteriophage T7 RNA polymerase
    903..2522    +  CDS            gp63 (fragment): GP63_LEIMA - Experimental evidence at protein level: Swiss-Prot protein existence level 1. Has an integral role during the infection of macrophages in the mammalian host. From Leishmania major.
   2553..2569    +  CDS            9xHis (fragment): 9xHis affinity tag
   2673..2897    +  polyA_signal   bGH poly(A) signal: bovine growth hormone polyadenylation signal
   2901..2922    +  promoter       SV40 promoter (fragment): SV40 enhancer and early promoter
   2943..3371    +  rep_origin     f1 ori (sequence partly withheld): f1 bacteriophage origin of replication; arrow indicates direction of (+) strand synthesis
   3385..3714    +  promoter       SV40 promoter: SV40 enhancer and early promoter
   3763..4788    +  CDS            HygR: aminoglycoside phosphotransferase from E. coli; aph(4)-Ia; confers resistance to hygromycin
   4798..4923    +  CDS            ble (fragment): BLE_KLEPN - Experimental evidence at protein level: Swiss-Prot protein existence level 1. Binding protein with a strong affinity to the bleomycin family of antibiotics. Binds to CL990; an antimitotic-antibiotic compound. From Klebsiella pneumoniae.
   4918..5039    +  polyA_signal   SV40 poly(A) signal: SV40 polyadenylation signal
   5112..5128    -  protein_bind   lac operator: The lac repressor binds to the lac operator to inhibit transcription in E. coli. This inhibition can be relieved by adding lactose or isopropyl-β-D-thiogalactopyranoside (IPTG). lac repressor encoded by lacI
   5136..5166    -  promoter       lac promoter: promoter for the E. coli lac operon
   5181..5202    -  protein_bind   CAP binding site: CAP binding activates transcription in the presence of cAMP. E. coli catabolite activator protein
   5215..5307    -  CDS            lacI (fragment): lac repressor; lacI; The lac repressor binds to the lac operator to inhibit transcription in E. coli. This inhibition can be relieved by adding lactose or isopropyl-β-D-thiogalactopyranoside (IPTG).
   5490..6078    -  rep_origin     ori: high-copy-number ColE1/pMB1/pBR322/pUC origin of replication
   6249..7109    -  CDS            AmpR: β-lactamase; bla; confers resistance to ampicillin, carbenicillin, and related antibiotics
   7110..7214    -  promoter       AmpR promoter: bla
   7273..7325    -  misc_feature   bom (fragment): basis of mobility region from pBR322
>Addgene plasmid #171644 | Lmajor_gp63_10_0460_D463N | addgene full sequence | sequence record 338384 | Addgene NGS Result
CTCCCTGCTTGTGTGTTGGAGGTCGCTGAGTAGTGCGCGAGCAAAATTTAAGCTACAACAAGGCAAGGCT
TGACCGACAATTGCATGAAGAATCTGCTTAGGGTTAGGCGTTTTGCGCTGCTTCGCGATGTACGGGCCAG
ATATACGCGTTGACATTGATTATTGACTAGTTATTAATAGTAATCAATTACGGGGTCATTAGTTCATAGC
CCATATATGGAGTTCCGCGTTACATAACTTACGGTAAATGGCCCGCCTGGCTGACCGCCCAACGACCCCC
GCCCATTGACGTCAATAATGACGTATGTTCCCATAGTAACGCCAATAGGGACTTTCCATTGACGTCAATG
GGTGGAGTATTTACGGTAAACTGCCCACTTGGCAGTACATCAAGTGTATCATATGCCAAGTACGCCCCCT
ATTGACGTCAATGACGGTAAATGGCCCGCCTGGCATTATGCCCAGTACATGACCTTATGGGACTTTCCTA
CTTGGCAGTACATCTACGTATTAGTCATCGCTATTACCATGGTGATGCGGTTTTGGCAGTACATCAATGG
GCGTGGATAGCGGTTTGACTCACGGGGATTTCCAAGTCTCCACCCCATTGACGTCAATGGGAGTTTGTTT
TGGCACCAAAATCAACGGGACTTTCCAAAATGTCGTAACAACTCCGCCCCATTGACGCAAATGGGCGGTA
GGCGTGTACGGTGGGAGGTCTATATAAGCAGAGCTCTCTGGCTAACTAGAGAACCCACTGCTTACTGGCT
TATCGAAATTAATACGACTCACTATAGGGAGACCCAAGCTGGCTAGCGTTTAAACTTAAGCTTGGTACCG
CCACCATGTGGTGGAGGCTGTGGTGGCTGCTGCTGCTGCTGCTGCTGCTGTGGCCTATGGTCTGGGCTCA
CGCCGGGGCTCTGCAGCACAGATGCGTGCACGATGCAATGCAGGCCCGGGTGAGACAGTCTGTGGCCGAC
CACCACAAGGCACCTGGAGCCGTGAGCGCCGTGGGCCTGCCATACGTGACACTGGATGCAGCACACACCG
CAGCAGCAGCCGACCCTCGGCCAGGCTCTGCCAGGAGCGTGGTGCGCGATGTGAACTGGGGCGCCCTGAG
AATCGCCGTGAGCACAGAGGACCTGACCGATCCCGCATATCACTGCGCCAGGGTGGGACAGCACGTGAAG
GACCACGCAGGAGCCATCGTGACCTGTACAGCCGAGGATATCCTGACCAATGAGAAGCGCGACATCCTGG
TGAAGCACCTGATCCCTCAGGCCGTGCAGCTGCACACAGAGCGGCTGAAGGTGCAGCAGGTGCAGGGCAA
GTGGAAGGTGACCGACATGGTGGGCGATATCTGCGGCGACTTTAAGGTGCCACAGGCCCACATCACAGAG
GGCTTCTCCAACACCGATTTTGTGATGTACGTGGCCTCCGTGCCCTCTGAGGAGGGCGTGCTGGCATGGG
CAACCACATGTCAGACCTTCTCTGATGGCCACCCAGCAGTGGGCGTGATCAACATCCCAGCAGCAAATAT
CGCCAGCAGGTACGACCAGCTGGTGACACGCGTGGTGACCCACGAGATGGCACACGCACTGGGCTTTTCC
GGACCCTTCTTTAAGGATGCCAGGATCGTGGCCTCTGTGCCCAACGTGCGCGGCAAGAATTTCGACGTGC
CTGTGATCAACAGCTCCACAGCAGTGGCAAAGGCCCGCGAGCAGTACGGATGCGATACCCTGGAGTATCT
GGAGGTGGAGGACCAGGGAGGAGCAGGCAGCGCCGGCTCCCACATCAAGATGCGGAATGCCCAGGACGAG
CTGATGGCACCTGCAGCAGCAGCAGGATACTATACAGCCCTGACCATGGCCATCTTCCAGGATCTGGGCT
TTTACCAGGCCGACTTCAGCAAGGCCGAAGTGATGCCATGGGGACAGAACGCAGGATGCGCCTTTCTGAC
AAATAAGTGTATGGAGCAGAGCGTGACCCAGTGGCCTGCCATGTTCTGCAATGAGTCCGAGGATGCCATC
CGGTGTCCAACATCTAGACTGAGCCTGGGAGCATGTGGAGTGACCAGACACCCAGGCCTGCCACCTTACT
GGCAGTACTTCACCGACCCCAGCCTGGCAGGCCTGAGCGCCTTCATGGATTACTGCCCCGTGGTGGTGCC
TTATTCCAACGGCTCTTGTACCCAGAGGGCATCCGAGGCACACGCCTCTCTGCTGCCCTTCAACGTGTTT
TCCGATGCAGCAAGGTGCATCGACGGAGCCTTTAGACCTAAGGCCACCGATGGCATCGTGAAGTCTTACG
CCGGCCTGTGCGCCAATGTGCAGTGTGATACCGCCACAAGAACCTACAGCGTGCAGGTGCACGGCTCCAA
CGACTATACAAATTGTACCCCAGGCCTGAGGGTGGAGCTGAGCACAGTGTCCAACGCCTTCGAGGGAGGA
GGATACATCACCTGCCCACCCTATGTGGAGGTGTGCCAGGGCAATGTGCAGGCCGCCAAGGACGGAGGAA
ACGAACAGAAACTGATTAGCGAAGAAGACCTGCACCACCACCACCACCATTGAGGATCCACTAGTCCAGT
GTGGTGGAATTCTGCAGATATCCAGCACAGTGGCGGCCGCTCGAGTCTAGAGGGCCCGTTTAAACCCGCT
GATCAGCCTCGACTGTGCCTTCTAGTTGCCAGCCATCTGTTGTTTGCCCCTCCCCCGTGCCTTCCTTGAC
CCTGGAAGGTGCCACTCCCACTGTCCTTTCCTAATAAAATGAGGAAATTGCATCGCATTGTCTGAGTAGG
TGTCATTCTATTCTGGGGGGTGGGGTGGGGCAGGACAGCAAGGGGGAGGATTGGGAAGACAATAGCAGGC
ATGCTGGGGATGCGGTGGGCTCTATGGCTTCTGAGGCGGAAAGAACCAGCTGGGGCTCTAGGGGGTATCC
CC
[124 nt withheld, positions 2943-3066]
C
[91 nt withheld, positions 3068-3158]
A
[49 nt withheld, positions 3160-3208]
CCTTTGACGTTGGAGTCCACGTTCTTT
[37 nt withheld, positions 3236-3272]
ACCCTATCTCGGTCTATTCTTTTGATTTATAAGGGATTTTGCCGATTTCGGCCTATTGGTTAAAAAATGA
GCTGATTTAACAAAAATTTAACGCGAATTAATTCTGTGGAATGTGTGTCAGTTAGGGTGTGGAAAGTCCC
CAGGCTCCCCAGCAGGCAGAAGTATGCAAAGCATGCATCTCAATTAGTCAGCAACCAGGTGTGGAAAGTC
CCCAGGCTCCCCAGCAGGCAGAAGTATGCAAAGCATGCATCTCAATTAGTCAGCAACCATAGTCCCGCCC
CTAACTCCGCCCATCCCGCCCCTAACTCCGCCCAGTTCCGCCCATTCTCCGCCCCATGGCTGACTAATTT
TTTTTATTTATGCAGAGGCCGAGGCCGCCTCTGCCTCTGAGCTATTCCAGAAGTAGTGAGGAGGCTTTTT
TGGAGGCCTAGGCTTTTGCAAAAAGCTCCCGGGAGCTTGTATATCCATTTTCGGATCTGATCAGCACGTG
ATGAAAAAGCCTGAACTCACCGCGACGTCTGTCGAGAAGTTTCTGATCGAAAAGTTCGACAGCGTCTCCG
ACCTGATGCAGCTCTCGGAGGGCGAAGAATCTCGTGCTTTCAGCTTCGATGTAGGAGGGCGTGGATATGT
CCTGCGGGTAAATAGCTGCGCCGATGGTTTCTACAAAGATCGTTATGTTTATCGGCACTTTGCATCGGCC
GCGCTCCCGATTCCGGAAGTGCTTGACATTGGGGAATTCAGCGAGAGCCTGACCTATTGCATCTCCCGCC
GTGCACAGGGTGTCACGTTGCAAGACCTGCCTGAAACCGAACTGCCCGCTGTTCTGCAGCCGGTCGCGGA
GGCCATGGATGCGATCGCTGCGGCCGATCTTAGCCAGACGAGCGGGTTCGGCCCATTCGGACCGCAAGGA
ATCGGTCAATACACTACATGGCGTGATTTCATATGCGCGATTGCTGATCCCCATGTGTATCACTGGCAAA
CTGTGATGGACGACACCGTCAGTGCGTCCGTCGCGCAGGCTCTCGATGAGCTGATGCTTTGGGCCGAGGA
CTGCCCCGAAGTCCGGCACCTCGTGCACGCGGATTTCGGCTCCAACAATGTCCTGACGGACAATGGCCGC
ATAACAGCGGTCATTGACTGGAGCGAGGCGATGTTCGGGGATTCCCAATACGAGGTCGCCAACATCTTCT
TCTGGAGGCCGTGGTTGGCTTGTATGGAGCAGCAGACGCGCTACTTCGAGCGGAGGCATCCGGAGCTTGC
AGGATCGCCGCGGCTCCGGGCGTATATGCTCCGCATTGGTCTTGACCAACTCTATCAGAGCTTGGTTGAC
GGCAATTTCGATGATGCAGCTTGGGCGCAGGGTCGATGCGACGCAATCGTCCGATCCGGAGCCGGGACTG
TCGGGCGTACACAAATCGCCCGCAGAAGCGCGGCCGTCTGGACCGATGGCTGTGTAGAAGTACTCGCCGA
TAGTGGAAACCGACGCCCCAGCACTCGTCCGAGGGCAAAGGAATAGCACGTGCTACGAGATTTCGATTCC
ACCGCCGCCTTCTATGAAAGGTTGGGCTTCGGAATCGTTTTCCGGGACGCCGGCTGGATGATCCTCCAGC
GCGGGGATCTCATGCTGGAGTTCTTCGCCCACCCCAACTTGTTTATTGCAGCTTATAATGGTTACAAATA
AAGCAATAGCATCACAAATTTCACAAATAAAGCATTTTTTTCACTGCATTCTAGTTGTGGTTTGTCCAAA
CTCATCAATGTATCTTATCATGTCTGTATACCGTCGACCTCTAGCTAGAGCTTGGCGTAATCATGGTCAT
AGCTGTTTCCTGTGTGAAATTGTTATCCGCTCACAATTCCACACAACATACGAGCCGGAAGCATAAAGTG
TAAAGCCTGGGGTGCCTAATGAGTGAGCTAACTCACATTAATTGCGTTGCGCTCACTGCCCGCTTTCCAG
TCGGGAAACCTGTCGTGCCAGCTGCATTAATGAATCGGCCAACGCGCGGGGAGAGGCGGTTTGCGTATTG
GGCGCTCTTCCGCTTCCTCGCTCACTGACTCGCTGCGCTCGGTCGTTCGGCTGCGGCGAGCGGTATCAGC
TCACTCAAAGGCGGTAATACGGTTATCCACAGAATCAGGGGATAACGCAGGAAAGAACATGTGAGCAAAA
GGCCAGCAAAAGGCCAGGAACCGTAAAAAGGCCGCGTTGCTGGCGTTTTTCCATAGGCTCCGCCCCCCTG
ACGAGCATCACAAAAATCGACGCTCAAGTCAGAGGTGGCGAAACCCGACAGGACTATAAAGATACCAGGC
GTTTCCCCCTGGAAGCTCCCTCGTGCGCTCTCCTGTTCCGACCCTGCCGCTTACCGGATACCTGTCCGCC
TTTCTCCCTTCGGGAAGCGTGGCGCTTTCTCATAGCTCACGCTGTAGGTATCTCAGTTCGGTGTAGGTCG
TTCGCTCCAAGCTGGGCTGTGTGCACGAACCCCCCGTTCAGCCCGACCGCTGCGCCTTATCCGGTAACTA
TCGTCTTGAGTCCAACCCGGTAAGACACGACTTATCGCCACTGGCAGCAGCCACTGGTAACAGGATTAGC
AGAGCGAGGTATGTAGGCGGTGCTACAGAGTTCTTGAAGTGGTGGCCTAACTACGGCTACACTAGAAGAA
CAGTATTTGGTATCTGCGCTCTGCTGAAGCCAGTTACCTTCGGAAAAAGAGTTGGTAGCTCTTGATCCGG
CAAACAAACCACCGCTGGTAGCGGTGGTTTTTTTGTTTGCAAGCAGCAGATTACGCGCAGAAAAAAAGGA
TCTCAAGAAGATCCTTTGATCTTTTCTACGGGGTCTGACGCTCAGTGGAACGAAAACTCACGTTAAGGGA
TTTTGGTCATGAGATTATCAAAAAGGATCTTCACCTAGATCCTTTTAAATTAAAAATGAAGTTTTAAATC
AATCTAAAGTATATATGAGTAAACTTGGTCTGACAGTTACCAATGCTTAATCAGTGAGGCACCTATCTCA
GCGATCTGTCTATTTCGTTCATCCATAGTTGCCTGACTCCCCGTCGTGTAGATAACTACGATACGGGAGG
GCTTACCATCTGGCCCCAGTGCTGCAATGATACCGCGAGACCCACGCTCACCGGCTCCAGATTTATCAGC
AATAAACCAGCCAGCCGGAAGGGCCGAGCGCAGAAGTGGTCCTGCAACTTTATCCGCCTCCATCCAGTCT
ATTAATTGTTGCCGGGAAGCTAGAGTAAGTAGTTCGCCAGTTAATAGTTTGCGCAACGTTGTTGCCATTG
CTACAGGCATCGTGGTGTCACGCTCGTCGTTTGGTATGGCTTCATTCAGCTCCGGTTCCCAACGATCAAG
GCGAGTTACATGATCCCCCATGTTGTGCAAAAAAGCGGTTAGCTCCTTCGGTCCTCCGATCGTTGTCAGA
AGTAAGTTGGCCGCAGTGTTATCACTCATGGTTATGGCAGCACTGCATAATTCTCTTACTGTCATGCCAT
CCGTAAGATGCTTTTCTGTGACTGGTGAGTACTCAACCAAGTCATTCTGAGAATAGTGTATGCGGCGACC
GAGTTGCTCTTGCCCGGCGTCAATACGGGATAATACCGCGCCACATAGCAGAACTTTAAAAGTGCTCATC
ATTGGAAAACGTTCTTCGGGGCGAAAACTCTCAAGGATCTTACCGCTGTTGAGATCCAGTTCGATGTAAC
CCACTCGTGCACCCAACTGATCTTCAGCATCTTTTACTTTCACCAGCGTTTCTGGGTGAGCAAAAACAGG
AAGGCAAAATGCCGCAAAAAAGGGAATAAGGGCGACACGGAAATGTTGAATACTCATACTCTTCCTTTTT
CAATATTATTGAAGCATTTATCAGGGTTATTGTCTCATGAGCGGATACATATTTGAATGTATTTAGAAAA
ATAAACAAATAGGGGTTCCGCGCACATTTCCCCGAAAAGTGCCACCTGACGTCGACGGATCGGGAGATCT
CCCGATCCCCTATGGTGCACTCTCAGTACAATCTGCTCTGATGCCGCATAGTTAAGCCAGTATCTG
